>Addgene plasmid #202738 | TagBFP2-FKBP-INPP5ED477N | addgene full sequence | sequence record 399140 | Addgene NGS Result
TTTTGCAAAGATCGATCAAGAGACAGGATGAGGATCGTTTCGCATGATTGAACAAGATGGATTGCACGCA
GGTTCTCCGGCCGCTTGGGTGGAGAGGCTATTCGGCTATGACTGGGCACAACAGACAATCGGCTGCTCTG
ATGCCGCCGTGTTCCGGCTGTCAGCGCAGGGGCGCCCGGTTCTTTTTGTCAAGACCGACCTGTCCGGTGC
CCTGAATGAACTGCAAGACGAGGCAGCGCGGCTATCGTGGCTGGCCACGACGGGCGTTCCTTGCGCAGCT
GTGCTCGACGTTGTCACTGAAGCGGGAAGGGACTGGCTGCTATTGGGCGAAGTGCCGGGGCAGGATCTCC
TGTCATCTCACCTTGCTCCTGCCGAGAAAGTATCCATCATGGCTGATGCAATGCGGCGGCTGCATACGCT
TGATCCGGCTACCTGCCCATTCGACCACCAAGCGAAACATCGCATCGAGCGAGCACGTACTCGGATGGAA
GCCGGTCTTGTCGATCAGGATGATCTGGACGAAGAGCATCAGGGGCTCGCGCCAGCCGAACTGTTCGCCA
GGCTCAAGGCGAGCATGCCCGACGGCGAGGATCTCGTCGTGACCCATGGCGATGCCTGCTTGCCGAATAT
CATGGTGGAAAATGGCCGCTTTTCTGGATTCATCGACTGTGGCCGGCTGGGTGTGGCGGACCGCTATCAG
GACATAGCGTTGGCTACCCGTGATATTGCTGAAGAGCTTGGCGGCGAATGGGCTGACCGCTTCCTCGTGC
TTTACGGTATCGCCGCTCCCGATTCGCAGCGCATCGCCTTCTATCGCCTTCTTGACGAGTTCTTCTGAGC
GGGACTCTGGGGTTCGAAATGACCGACCAAGCGACGCCCAACCTGCCATCACGAGATTTCGATTCCACCG
CCGCCTTCTATGAAAGGTTGGGCTTCGGAATCGTTTTCCGGGACGCCGGCTGGATGATCCTCCAGCGCGG
GGATCTCATGCTGGAGTTCTTCGCCCACCCTAGGGGGAGGCTAACTGAAACACGGAAGGAGACAATACCG
GAAGGAACCCGCGCTATGACGGCAATAAAAAGACAGAATAAAACGCACGGTGTTGGGTCGTTTGTTCATA
AACGCGGGGTTCGGTCCCAGGGCTGGCACTCTGTCGATACCCCACCGAGACCCCATTGGGGCCAATACGC
CCGCGTTTCTTCCTTTTCCCCACCCCACCCCCCAAGTTCGGGTGAAGGCCCAGGGCTCGCAGCCAACGTC
GGGGCGGCAGGCCCTGCCATAGCCTCAGGTTACTCATATATACTTTAGATTGATTTAAAACTTCATTTTT
AATTTAAAAGGATCTAGGTGAAGATCCTTTTTGATAATCTCATGACCAAAATCCCTTAACGTGAGTTTTC
GTTCCACTGAGCGTCAGACCCCGTAGAAAAGATCAAAGGATCTTCTTGAGATCCTTTTTTTCTGCGCGTA
ATCTGCTGCTTGCAAACAAAAAAACCACCGCTACCAGCGGTGGTTTGTTTGCCGGATCAAGAGCTACCAA
CTCTTTTTCCGAAGGTAACTGGCTTCAGCAGAGCGCAGATACCAAATACTGTTCTTCTAGTGTAGCCGTA
GTTAGGCCACCACTTCAAGAACTCTGTAGCACCGCCTACATACCTCGCTCTGCTAATCCTGTTACCAGTG
GCTGCTGCCAGTGGCGATAAGTCGTGTCTTACCGGGTTGGACTCAAGACGATAGTTACCGGATAAGGCGC
AGCGGTCGGGCTGAACGGGGGGTTCGTGCACACAGCCCAGCTTGGAGCGAACGACCTACACCGAACTGAG
ATACCTACAGCGTGAGCTATGAGAAAGCGCCACGCTTCCCGAAGGGAGAAAGGCGGACAGGTATCCGGTA
AGCGGCAGGGTCGGAACAGGAGAGCGCACGAGGGAGCTTCCAGGGGGAAACGCCTGGTATCTTTATAGTC
CTGTCGGGTTTCGCCACCTCTGACTTGAGCGTCGATTTTTGTGATGCTCGTCAGGGGGGCGGAGCCTATG
GAAAAACGCCAGCAACGCGGCCTTTTTACGGTTCCTGGCCTTTTGCTGGCCTTTTGCTCACATGTTCTTT
CCTGCGTTATCCCCTGATTCTGTGGATAACCGTATTACCGCCATGCATTAGTTATTAATAGTAATCAATT
ACGGGGTCATTAGTTCATAGCCCATATATGGAGTTCCGCGTTACATAACTTACGGTAAATGGCCCGCCTG
GCTGACCGCCCAACGACCCCCGCCCATTGACGTCAATAATGACGTATGTTCCCATAGTAACGCCAATAGG
GACTTTCCATTGACGTCAATGGGTGGAGTATTTACGGTAAACTGCCCACTTGGCAGTACATCAAGTGTAT
CATATGCCAAGTACGCCCCCTATTGACGTCAATGACGGTAAATGGCCCGCCTGGCATTATGCCCAGTACA
TGACCTTATGGGACTTTCCTACTTGGCAGTACATCTACGTATTAGTCATCGCTATTACCATGGTGATGCG
GTTTTGGCAGTACATCAATGGGCGTGGATAGCGGTTTGACTCACGGGGATTTCCAAGTCTCCACCCCATT
GACGTCAATGGGAGTTTGTTTTGGCACCAAAATCAACGGGACTTTCCAAAATGTCGTAACAACTCCGCCC
CATTGACGCAAATGGGCGGTAGGCGTGTACGGTGGGAGGTCTATATAAGCAGAGCTGGTTTAGTGAACCG
TCAGATCCGCTAGCGCTACCGGTCGCCACCATGGTGAGCGAGCTGATTAAGGAGAACATGCACATGAAGC
TGTACATGGAGGGCACCGTGGACAACCATCACTTCAAGTGCACATCCGAGGGCGAAGGCAAGCCCTACGA
GGGCACCCAGACCATGAGAATCAAGGTGGTCGAGGGCGGCCCTCTCCCCTTCGCCTTCGACATCCTGGCT
ACTAGCTTCCTCTACGGCAGCAAGACCTTCATCAACCACACCCAGGGCATCCCCGACTTCTTCAAGCAGT
CCTTCCCTGAGGGCTTCACATGGGAGAGAGTCACCACATACGAAGACGGGGGCGTGCTGACCGCTACCCA
GGACACCAGCCTCCAGGACGGCTGCCTCATCTACAACGTCAAGATCAGAGGGGTGAACTTCACATCCAAC
GGCCCTGTGATGCAGAAGAAAACACTCGGCTGGGAGGCCTTCACCGAGACGCTGTACCCCGCTGACGGCG
GCCTGGAAGGCAGAAACGACATGGCCCTGAAGCTCGTGGGCGGGAGCCATCTGATCGCAAACGCCAAGAC
CACATATAGATCCAAGAAACCCGCTAAGAACCTCAAGATGCCTGGCGTCTACTATGTGGACTACAGACTG
GAAAGAATCAAGGAGGCCAACAACGAGACCTACGTCGAGCAGCACGAGGTGGCAGTGGCCAGATACTGCG
ACCTCCCTAGCAAACTGGGGCACAAGCTTAATTCCGGACTCAGATCTCGAAGCGCGGCCGCGGGAGCAGG
AGGAGCAGCTCGAGCGGCGATGGGAGTGCAGGTGGAAACCATCTCCCCAGGAGACGGGCGCACCTTCCCC
AAGCGCGGCCAGACCTGCGTGGTGCACTACACCGGGATGCTTGAAGATGGAAAGAAATTTGATTCCTCCC
GGGACAGAAACAAGCCCTTTAAGTTTATGCTAGGCAAGCAGGAGGTGATCCGAGGCTGGGAAGAAGGGGT
TGCCCAGATGAGTGTGGGTCAGAGAGCCAAACTGACTATATCTCCAGATTATGCCTATGGTGCCACTGGG
CACCCAGGCATCATCCCACCACATGCCACTCTCGTCTTCGATGTGGAGCTTCTAAAACTGGAAGCTCGAG
GCGCAGCAGCGGGAGCAGGAGGAGCAGGTCGATCGGATCTTGCAGACTACAAGCTCCGCGCGCAGCCGCT
CCTGGTGCGGGCCCACAGCAGCCTGGGCCCCGGCCGGCCGCGGAGCCCCCTGGCCTGCGACGACTGTTCC
CTTCGCTCGGCCAAATCCTCCTTCAGCCTCCTGGCGCCCATCCGCAGCAAGGACGTCCGCAGCAGGAGTT
ACCTGGAGGGCAGCCTCCTGGCCAGCGGGGCCCTGTTGGGGGCGGATGAGCTGGCCCGCTACTTCCCAGA
CCGGAACGTGGCACTCTTCGTGGCCACCTGGAACATGCAGGGCCAGAAGGAGCTCCCGCCCAGCCTGGAC
GAGTTCCTGCTCCCAGCCGAGGCCGACTATGCCCAGGACCTGTATGTCATCGGGGTCCAGGAGGGCTGTT
CTGACAGGCGGGAGTGGGAGACTCGTCTGCAGGAGACGCTGGGCCCGCACTATGTGCTGCTGTCCTCGGC
GGCCCACGGCGTGCTCTACATGTCGCTCTTCATCCGCAGGGACCTCATCTGGTTCTGCTCAGAGGTGGAG
TGCTCCACGGTGACCACACGCATCGTGTCTCAGATCAAGACCAAGGGGGCCTTGGGCATCAGCTTCACCT
TTTTTGGCACTTCCTTCCTCTTCATCACGTCCCACTTCACCTCAGGTGACGGGAAGGTGGCGGAGCGGCT
GCTGGACTACACCAGGACTGTACAAGCCCTGGTCCTGCCCAGAAATGTGCCCGACACCAACCCCTATCGC
TCCAGCGCAGCGGACGTCACCACCCGCTTCGATGAGGTGTTCTGGTTTGGAAACTTCAACTTCCGCCTGA
GTGGCGGGCGCACAGTCGTGGACGCCCTCCTGTGCCAGGGCCTGGTGGTGGACGTGCCGGCGCTGCTGCA
GCACGACCAGCTCATCCGGGAGATGCGGAAAGGGTCCATCTTCAAGGGCTTCCAGGAGCCGGACATCCAC
TTCCTCCCATCATACAAGTTTGACATCGGGAAGGACACGTACGACAGCACCTCCAAGCAGAGGACGCCCT
CATACACGGACCGCGTCTTGTACAGAAGCCGCCACAAGGGTGACATCTGTCCTGTGAGCTACTCTTCCTG
CCCCGGGATCAAGACGTCCGACCACCGCCCTGTGTATGGCCTCTTCCGGGTGAAAGTGAGGCCGGGGCGA
GACAACATTCCGTTGGCAGCTGGCAAATTTGATAGAGAACTGTACTTACTAGGAATTAAAAGACGGATTT
CGAAGGAGATTCAGAGGCAGCAAGCACTACAGAGTCAGAACTCCAGCACCATCGCCTCCGTTTCTTGAGG
TACCGCGGGCCCGGGATCCACCGGATCTAGATAACTGATCATAATCAGCCATACCACATTTGTAGAGGTT
TTACTTGCTTTAAAAAACCTCCCACACCTCCCCCTGAACCTGAAACATAAAATGAATGCAATTGTTGTTG
TTAACTTGTTTATTGCAGCTTATAATGGTTACAAATAAAGCAATAGCATCACAAATTTCACAAATAAAGC
ATTTTTTTCACTGCATTCTAGTTGTGGTTTGTCCAAACTCATCAATGTATCTTAACGCGTAAATTGTAAG
CGTTAATATTTTGTTAAAATTCGCGTTAAATTTTTGTTAAATCAGCTCATTTTTTAACCAATAGGCCGAA
ATCGGCAAAATCCCTTATAAATCAAAAGAATAGACCGAGATAGGGT
[37 nt withheld, positions 5577-5613]
AAAGAACGTGGACTCCAACGTCAAAGG
[49 nt withheld, positions 5641-5689]
T
[91 nt withheld, positions 5691-5781]
G
[124 nt withheld, positions 5783-5906]
CAGGTGGCACTTTTCGGGGAAATGTGCGCGGAACCCCTATTTGTTTATTTTTCTAAATACATTCAAATAT
GTATCCGCTCATGAGACAATAACCCTGATAAATGCTTCAATAATATTGAAAAAGGAAGAGTCCTGAGGCG
GAAAGAACCAGCTGTGGAATGTGTGTCAGTTAGGGTGTGGAAAGTCCCCAGGCTCCCCAGCAGGCAGAAG
TATGCAAAGCATGCATCTCAATTAGTCAGCAACCAGGTGTGGAAAGTCCCCAGGCTCCCCAGCAGGCAGA
AGTATGCAAAGCATGCATCTCAATTAGTCAGCAACCATAGTCCCGCCCCTAACTCCGCCCATCCCGCCCC
TAACTCCGCCCAGTTCCGCCCATTCTCCGCCCCATGGCTGACTAATTTTTTTTATTTATGCAGAGGCCGA
GGCCGCCTCGGCCTCTGAGCTATTCCAGAAGTAGTGAGGAGGCTTTTTTGGAGGCCTAGGC
Features (pLannotate 1.2.2; 17 found; start..end, strand, type, name):
     44..838     +  CDS            NeoR/KanR: aminoglycoside phosphotransferase from Tn5; aph(3')-II (or nptII); confers resistance to neomycin, kanamycin, and G418 (Geneticin®)
    859..1011    +  CDS            ble (fragment): BLE_KLEPN - Experimental evidence at protein level: Swiss-Prot protein existence level 1. Binding protein with a strong affinity to the bleomycin family of antibiotics. Binds to CL990; an antimitotic-antibiotic compound. From Klebsiella pneumoniae.
   1070..1117    +  polyA_signal   HSV TK poly(A) signal: herpes simplex virus thymidine kinase polyadenylation signal (Cole and Stacy, 1985)
   1208..1224    -  polyA_signal   bGH poly(A) signal (fragment): bovine growth hormone polyadenylation signal
   1446..2034    +  rep_origin     ori: high-copy-number ColE1/pMB1/pBR322/pUC origin of replication
   2209..2512    +  enhancer       CMV enhancer: human cytomegalovirus immediate early enhancer
   2513..2716    +  promoter       CMV promoter: human cytomegalovirus (CMV) immediate early promoter
   2765..3463    +  CDS            TagBFP: monomeric blue fluorescent protein mammalian codon-optimized
   3463..3480    +  misc_feature   MCS (fragment): multiple cloning site
   3520..3843    +  CDS            FKBP1A: FKB1A_HUMAN - Also known as FKBP1, FKBP12. Experimental evidence at protein level: Swiss-Prot protein existence level 1. Keeps in an inactive conformation TGFBR1, the TGF-beta type I serine/threonine kinase receptor, preventing TGF-beta receptor activation in absence of ligand. Recruits SMAD7 to ACVR1B which prevents the association of SMAD2 and SMAD3 with the activin receptor complex, thereby blocking the activin signal. May modulate the RYR1 calcium channel activity. PPIases accelerate the folding of proteins. It catalyzes the cis-trans isomerization of proline imidic peptide bonds in oligop
   3883..5175    +  CDS            INPP5E (fragment): INP5E_HUMAN - Experimental evidence at protein level: Swiss-Prot protein existence level 1. Phosphatidylinositol (PtdIns) phosphatase that specifically hydrolyzes the 5-phosphate of phosphatidylinositol-3,4,5-trisphosphate (PtdIns(3,4,5)P3), phosphatidylinositol 4,5-bisphosphate (PtdIns(4,5)P2) and phosphatidylinositol 3,5-bisphosphate (PtdIns(3,5)P2) (PubMed:10764818) (By similarity). Specific for lipid substrates, inactive towards water soluble inositol phosphates (PubMed:10764818). Plays an essential role in the primary cilium by controlling ciliary growth and phosphoinositide 3-kinase (PI3
   5179..5204    +  misc_feature   MCS (fragment): multiple cloning site
   5216..5300    +  CDS            large T antigen (fragment): large T antigen from SV40 (simian virus 40)
   5323..5444    +  polyA_signal   SV40 poly(A) signal: SV40 polyadenylation signal
   5478..5906    -  rep_origin     f1 ori (sequence partly withheld): f1 bacteriophage origin of replication; arrow indicates direction of (+) strand synthesis
   5933..6037    +  promoter       AmpR promoter: bla
   6039..9       +  promoter       SV40 promoter (across the origin): SV40 enhancer and early promoter
