[The description below was written by a language model from this plasmid's Addgene catalogue record and pLannotate feature annotations shown in this document.]
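Description:
TagBFP2-FKBP-INPP5ED477N is a mammalian expression plasmid built on the pTagBFP2-C1 backbone (about 6.4 kb) that encodes a three-part fusion protein assembled by Gibson cloning. It is propagated in E. coli from a high-copy ColE1/pUC-type origin under kanamycin selection. The NeoR/KanR aminoglycoside phosphotransferase gene sits downstream of both a bacterial (bla) promoter and the SV40 enhancer/early promoter and ends in an HSV TK polyadenylation signal. This arrangement gives kanamycin resistance in bacteria and could also support G418 selection in mammalian cells. An f1 origin is also present. The short ble, bGH poly(A) and SV40 large T antigen matches in the annotation are fragments and look like backbone remnants rather than functional parts.

The expression cassette uses the CMV immediate-early enhancer and promoter to drive a single open reading frame, followed by the SV40 poly(A) signal. The frame consists of the monomeric blue fluorescent protein TagBFP2 at the N-terminus, then human FKBP1A (FKBP12), then a fragment of human INPP5E rather than the full-length protein. INPP5E is an inositol polyphosphate 5-phosphatase that acts on PI(4,5)P2 and related lipids. The construct name indicates a D477N substitution in this phosphatase portion, but the record does not say what the mutation does to enzyme activity.

The stated purpose is expression of a recruitable, fluorescently tagged enzyme. FKBP domains are generally used for chemically induced dimerization with an FRB-tagged anchor, which allows the fusion to be moved acutely to a chosen membrane while the blue tag reports its location. The associated study concerns homeostatic control of plasma membrane PI(4,5)P2 signaling.
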