Addgene plasmid #202738: TagBFP2-FKBP-INPP5ED477N
Purpose: expresses recruitable fluorescent protein-tagged enzyme
Depositing lab: Gerry Hammond. Publication: A novel homeostatic mechanism tunes PI(4,5)P2-dependent signaling at the plasma membrane. Wills RC, Doyle CP, Zewe JP, Pacheco J, Hansen SD, Hammond GRV. J Cell Sci. 2023 Aug 3:jcs.261494. doi: 10.1242/jcs.261494. PubMed 37534432.
Backbone
  Vector backbone: pTagBFP2-C1
  Vector type: Mammalian Expression
Growth in bacteria
  Bacterial resistance: Kanamycin, 50 μg/mL
  Growth temperature: 37°C
  Growth strain: DH5alpha
  Copy number: High Copy
Gene/Insert
  Gene/Insert name: TagBFP2-FKBP-INPP5ED477N
  Species: H. sapiens (human)
  Entrez Gene: INPP5E (a.k.a. CORS1, CPD4, JBTS1, MORMS, PPI5PIV, pharbin); FKBP1A (a.k.a. FKBP-12, FKBP-1A, FKBP1, FKBP12, PKC12, PKCI2, PPIASE)
  Cloning method: Gibson Cloning
Terms and licenses: Academic/Nonprofit Terms; Industry Terms: Not Available to Industry
Depositor comments: Please visit https://www.biorxiv.org/content/10.1101/2022.06.30.498262v3 for bioRxiv preprint.
How to cite: TagBFP2-FKBP-INPP5ED477N was a gift from Gerry Hammond (Addgene plasmid # 202738 ; http://n2t.net/addgene:202738 ; RRID:Addgene_202738)
